>Addgene plasmid #207685 | qTAG-N-Blast-3xHA | addgene full sequence | sequence record 413800 | Addgene NGS Result
TCGCGCGTTTCGGTGATGACGGTGAAAACCTCTGACACATGCAGCTCCCGGAGACGGTCACAGCTTGTCT
GTAAGCGGATGCCGGGAGCAGACAAGCCCGTCAGGGCGCGTCAGCGGGTGTTGGCGGGTGTCGGGGCTGG
CTTAACTATGCGGCATCAGAGCAGATTGTACTGAGAGTGCACCATATGCGGTGTGAAATACCGCACAGAT
GCGTAAGGAGAAAATACCGCATCAGGCGCCATTCGCCATTCAGGCTGCGCAACTGTTGGGAAGGGCGATC
GGTGCGGGCCTCTTCGCTATTACGCCAGCTGGCGAAAGGGGGATGTGCTGCAAGGCGATTAAGTTGGGTA
ACGCCAGGGTTTTCCCAGTCACGACGTTGTAAAACGACGGCCAGTGAATTCGGCAAGAGCAAGACCGGTA
GCTACCGTTCGTATAGCATACATTATACGAAGTTATCTGCTAGCATGGCCAAGCCTTTGTCTCAAGAAGA
ATCCACCCTCATTGAAAGAGCAACGGCTACAATCAACAGCATCCCCATCTCTGAAGACTACAGCGTCGCC
AGCGCAGCTCTCTCTAGCGACGGCCGCATCTTCACTGGTGTCAATGTATATCATTTTACTGGGGGACCTT
GTGCAGAACTCGTGGTGCTGGGCACTGCTGCTGCTGCGGCAGCTGGCAACCTGACTTGTATCGTCGCGAT
CGGAAATGAGAACAGGGGCATCTTGAGCCCCTGCGGACGGTGCCGACAGGTGCTTCTCGATCTGCATCCT
GGGATCAAAGCCATAGTGAAGGACAGTGATGGACAGCCGACGGCAGTTGGGATTCGTGAATTGCTGCCCT
CTGGTTATGTGTGGGAGGGCGGATCCGGAGCTACTAACTTCAGCCTGCTGAAGCAGGCCGGAGACGTGGA
GGAGAACCCTGGACCTTCTAGAATAACTTCGTATAGCATACATTATACGAACGGTAGCACGCGTGGAGGT
GGCGGTTCCTACCCATACGATGTTCCAGATTACGCTTACCCCTACGACGTGCCTGATTATGCCTACCCAT
ACGATGTGCCAGACTATGCCGGTGGAGGCGGATCTCTCGAGGGAGGAAGCGGAGGATCTGGCGGTACCAA
GCTTGGCGTAATCATGGTCATAGCTGTTTCCTGTGTGAAATTGTTATCCGCTCACAATTCCACACAACAT
ACGAGCCGGAAGCATAAAGTGTAAAGCCTGGGGTGCCTAATGAGTGAGCTAACTCACATTAATTGCGTTG
CGCTCACTGCCCGCTTTCCAGTCGGGAAACCTGTCGTGCCAGCTGCATTAATGAATCGGCCAACGCGCGG
GGAGAGGCGGTTTGCGTATTGGGCGCTCTTCCGCTTCCTCGCTCACTGACTCGCTGCGCTCGGTCGTTCG
GCTGCGGCGAGCGGTATCAGCTCACTCAAAGGCGGTAATACGGTTATCCACAGAATCAGGGGATAACGCA
GGAAAGAACATGTGAGCAAAAGGCCAGCAAAAGGCCAGGAACCGTAAAAAGGCCGCGTTGCTGGCGTTTT
TCCATAGGCTCCGCCCCCCTGACGAGCATCACAAAAATCGACGCTCAAGTCAGAGGTGGCGAAACCCGAC
AGGACTATAAAGATACCAGGCGTTTCCCCCTGGAAGCTCCCTCGTGCGCTCTCCTGTTCCGACCCTGCCG
CTTACCGGATACCTGTCCGCCTTTCTCCCTTCGGGAAGCGTGGCGCTTTCTCATAGCTCACGCTGTAGGT
ATCTCAGTTCGGTGTAGGTCGTTCGCTCCAAGCTGGGCTGTGTGCACGAACCCCCCGTTCAGCCCGACCG
CTGCGCCTTATCCGGTAACTATCGTCTTGAGTCCAACCCGGTAAGACACGACTTATCGCCACTGGCAGCA
GCCACTGGTAACAGGATTAGCAGAGCGAGGTATGTAGGCGGTGCTACAGAGTTCTTGAAGTGGTGGCCTA
ACTACGGCTACACTAGAAGAACAGTATTTGGTATCTGCGCTCTGCTGAAGCCAGTTACCTTCGGAAAAAG
AGTTGGTAGCTCTTGATCCGGCAAACAAACCACCGCTGGTAGCGGTGGTTTTTTTGTTTGCAAGCAGCAG
ATTACGCGCAGAAAAAAAGGATCTCAAGAAGATCCTTTGATCTTTTCTACGGGGTCTGACGCTCAGTGGA
ACGAAAACTCACGTTAAGGGATTTTGGTCATGAGATTATCAAAAAGGATCTTCACCTAGATCCTTTTAAA
TTAAAAATGAAGTTTTAAATCAATCTAAAGTATATATGAGTAAACTTGGTCTGACAGTTACCAATGCTTA
ATCAGTGAGGCACCTATCTCAGCGATCTGTCTATTTCGTTCATCCATAGTTGCCTGACTCCCCGTCGTGT
AGATAACTACGATACGGGAGGGCTTACCATCTGGCCCCAGTGCTGCAATGATACCGCGAGACCCACGCTC
ACCGGCTCCAGATTTATCAGCAATAAACCAGCCAGCCGGAAGGGCCGAGCGCAGAAGTGGTCCTGCAACT
TTATCCGCCTCCATCCAGTCTATTAATTGTTGCCGGGAAGCTAGAGTAAGTAGTTCGCCAGTTAATAGTT
TGCGCAACGTTGTTGCCATTGCTACAGGCATCGTGGTGTCACGCTCGTCGTTTGGTATGGCTTCATTCAG
CTCCGGTTCCCAACGATCAAGGCGAGTTACATGATCCCCCATGTTGTGCAAAAAAGCGGTTAGCTCCTTC
GGTCCTCCGATCGTTGTCAGAAGTAAGTTGGCCGCAGTGTTATCACTCATGGTTATGGCAGCACTGCATA
ATTCTCTTACTGTCATGCCATCCGTAAGATGCTTTTCTGTGACTGGTGAGTACTCAACCAAGTCATTCTG
AGAATAGTGTATGCGGCGACCGAGTTGCTCTTGCCCGGCGTCAATACGGGATAATACCGCGCCACATAGC
AGAACTTTAAAAGTGCTCATCATTGGAAAACGTTCTTCGGGGCGAAAACTCTCAAGGATCTTACCGCTGT
TGAGATCCAGTTCGATGTAACCCACTCGTGCACCCAACTGATCTTCAGCATCTTTTACTTTCACCAGCGT
TTCTGGGTGAGCAAAAACAGGAAGGCAAAATGCCGCAAAAAAGGGAATAAGGGCGACACGGAAATGTTGA
ATACTCATACTCTTCCTTTTTCAATATTATTGAAGCATTTATCAGGGTTATTGTCTCATGAGCGGATACA
TATTTGAATGTATTTAGAAAAATAAACAAATAGGGGTTCCGCGCACATTTCCCCGAAAAGTGCCACCTGA
CGTCTAAGAAACCATTATTATCATGACATTAACCTATAAAAATAGGCGTATCACGAGGCCCTTTCGTC
Features (pLannotate 1.2.2; 14 found; start..end, strand, type, name):
    137..236     +  misc_feature   bom (fragment): basis of mobility region from pBR322
    242..399     -  CDS            lacZα (fragment): LacZα fragment of β-galactosidase; lacZ fragment
    423..456     +  protein_bind   lox71: Left element (LE) mutant of loxP (Araki et al., 2010). Cre-mediated recombination occurs in the 8-bp core sequence (GCATACAT). Cre recombinase
    465..860     +  CDS            BSD: blasticidin S deaminase; Aspergillus terreus BSD; confers resistance to blasticidin
    933..966     +  protein_bind   lox66: Right element (RE) mutant of loxP (Araki et al., 2010). Cre-mediated recombination occurs in the 8-bp core sequence (GCATACAT). Cre recombinase
    990..1006    +  CDS            3xHA (fragment): three tandem HA epitope tags
   1161..1177    -  protein_bind   lac operator: The lac repressor binds to the lac operator to inhibit transcription in E. coli. This inhibition can be relieved by adding lactose or isopropyl-β-D-thiogalactopyranoside (IPTG). lac repressor encoded by lacI
   1185..1215    -  promoter       lac promoter: promoter for the E. coli lac operon
   1230..1251    -  protein_bind   CAP binding site: CAP binding activates transcription in the presence of cAMP. E. coli catabolite activator protein
   1264..1356    -  CDS            lacI (fragment): lac repressor; lacI; The lac repressor binds to the lac operator to inhibit transcription in E. coli. This inhibition can be relieved by adding lactose or isopropyl-β-D-thiogalactopyranoside (IPTG).
   1539..2127    -  rep_origin     ori: high-copy-number ColE1/pMB1/pBR322/pUC origin of replication
   2298..3158    -  CDS            AmpR: β-lactamase; bla; confers resistance to ampicillin, carbenicillin, and related antibiotics
   3159..3263    -  promoter       AmpR promoter: bla
   3358..35      +  CDS            rop (fragment) (across the origin): Rop protein, which maintains plasmids at low copy number; rop
