[The description below was written by a language model from this plasmid's Addgene catalogue record and pLannotate feature annotations shown in this document.]
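Description:
qTAG-N-Blast-3xHA is an empty donor plasmid from the qTAG scaffold series for CRISPR-based endogenous tagging in mammalian cells. It is built on a pUC19 backbone and sequenced at 3,358 nt. The plasmid is maintained in E. coli at high copy through the ColE1/pUC origin and is selected with ampicillin via the AmpR (β-lactamase) gene and its own promoter. Remnants of the pUC19 lac region flank the cassette: a lacZα fragment, the lac promoter and operator, the CAP binding site and a lacI fragment. Short bom and rop fragments are also annotated. All of these are backbone carry-over and play no part in the tagging function.

The payload is a promoterless Blast-2A-3xHA cassette intended for insertion at the N-terminus of a target gene. No gene insert is present. Users add homology arms on either side of the cassette so that, after a Cas9-induced cut, homology-directed repair places it in frame at the start of the endogenous coding sequence. The blasticidin S deaminase (BSD) coding sequence is followed, according to the catalogue description, by a 2A peptide and then three tandem HA epitopes. With this layout the target locus itself should drive blasticidin resistance, while the 2A separates the marker from the HA-tagged native protein, allowing correctly edited cells to be enriched by drug selection. The feature table does not annotate the 2A element and detects only a short fragment of the 3xHA tag.

BSD is flanked by lox71 and lox66, mutant loxP sites in the same orientation. This arrangement should allow Cre recombinase to excise the selection marker after edited cells are isolated, leaving the HA tag at the locus.
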