Addgene plasmid #207685: qTAG-N-Blast-3xHA
Purpose: (Empty Backbone) Empty N-terminus donor cassette. Integrate homology arms to target the N-terminus insertion of a Blast-2A-3xHA cassette
Depositing lab: Laurence Pelletier. Depositing organization: Sinai Health System. Publication: qTAG: an adaptable plasmid scaffold for CRISPR-based endogenous tagging. Philip R, Sharma A, Matellan L, Erpf AC, Hsu WH, Tkach JM, Wyatt HDM, Pelletier L. EMBO J. 2024 Dec 12. doi: 10.1038/s44318-024-00337-5. PubMed 39668248.
Backbone
  Vector backbone: pUC19
  Backbone manufacturer: Invitrogen
  Backbone size (bp): 2686
  Vector type: Mammalian Expression, CRISPR ; Donor Cassette
  Selectable markers: Blasticidin
Growth in bacteria
  Bacterial resistance: Ampicillin, 100 μg/mL
  Growth temperature: 37°C
  Growth strain: DH5alpha
  Copy number: High Copy
Gene/Insert
  Gene/Insert name: None
Terms and licenses: Academic/Nonprofit Terms; Industry Terms: Not Available to Industry
Depositor comments: Please visit https://www.biorxiv.org/content/10.1101/2023.11.01.565029v3 for bioRxiv preprint.
How to cite: qTAG-N-Blast-3xHA was a gift from Laurence Pelletier (Addgene plasmid # 207685 ; http://n2t.net/addgene:207685 ; RRID:Addgene_207685)
